>Addgene plasmid #27374 | pGMEH-10M1-clpX-K127R | depositor full sequence | sequence record 12916 | Author sequence
TTATACATAGTTGATAATTCACTGGCCGTCGTTTTACAACGTCGTGACTGGGAAAACCCTGGCGTTACCC
AACTTAATCGCCTTGCAGCACATCCCCCTTTCGCCAGCTGGCGTAATAGCGAAGAGGCCCGCACCGATCG
CCCTTCCCAACAGTTGCGCAGCCTGAATGGCGAATGGCGCCTGATGCGGTATTTTCTCCTTACGCATCTG
TGCGGTATTTCACACCGCATATGGGGATTGGTGGCGACGACTCCTGGAGCCCGTCAGTATCGGCGGAATT
CCAGCTGAGCGCCGGTCGCTACCATTACCAGTTGGTCTGGTGTCAAAAATAATAATAACCGGGCAGGCCA
TGTCTGCCCGTATTTCGCGTAAGGAAATCCATTATGTACTATTTAAAAAACACAAACTTTTGGATGTTCG
GTTTATTCTTTTTCTTTTACTTTTTTATCATGGGAGCCTACTTCCCGTTTTTCCCGATTTGGCTACATGA
CATCAACCATATCAGCAAAAGTGATACGGGTATTATTTTTGCCGCTATTTCTCTGTTCTCGCTATTATTC
CAACCGCTGTTTGGTCTGCTTTCTGACAAACTCGGAACTTGTTTATTGCAGCTTATAATGGTTACAAATA
AAGCAATAGCATCACAAATTTCACAAATAAAGCATTTTTTTCACTGCATTCTAGTTGTGGTTTGTCCAAA
CTCATCAATGTATCTTATCATGTCTGGATCCTCTAGAGTCGACCTGCAGGTTTAAACGCGGCCGCAAACA
GTATTAAACGCAAAAAGGCCATCCGTCAGGATGGCCTTCTGCTTAGCTAATCAACTAGTTCTAGCTGCAT
TAATGAATCGGCCAACGCGCGGGGAGAGGCGGTTTGCGTATTGGGCGCTCTTCCGCTTCCTCGCTCACTG
ACTCGCTGCGCTCGGTCGTTCGGCTGCGGCGAGCGGTATCAGCTCACTCAAAGGCGGTAATACGGTTATC
CACAGAATCAGGGGATAACGCAGGAAAGAACATGTGAGCAAAAGGCCAGCAAAAGGCCAGGAACCGTAAA
AAGGCCGCGTTGCTGGCGTTTTTCCATAGGCTCCGCCCCCCTGACGAGCATCACAAAAATCGACGCTCAA
GTCAGAGGTGGCGAAACCCGACAGGACTATAAAGATACCAGGCGTTTCCCCCTGGAAGCTCCCTCGTGCG
CTCTCCTGTTCCGACCCTGCCGCTTACCGGATACCTGTCCGCCTTTCTCCCTTCGGGAAGCGTGGCGCTT
TCTCATAGCTCACGCTGTAGGTATCTCAGTTCGGTGTAGGTCGTTCGCTCCAAGCTGGGCTGTGTGCACG
AACCCCCCGTTCAGCCCGACCGCTGCGCCTTATCCGGTAACTATCGTCTTGAGTCCAACCCGGTAAGACA
CGACTTATCGCCACTGGCAGCAGCCACTGGTAACAGGATTAGCAGAGCGAGGTATGTAGGCGGTGCTACA
GAGTTCTTGAAGTGGTGGCCTAACTACGGCTACACTAGAAGGACAGTATTTGGTATCTGCGCTCTGCTGA
AGCCAGTTACCTTCGGAAAAAGAGTTGGTAGCTCTTGATCCGGCAAACAAACCACCGCTGGTAGCGGTGG
TTTTTTTGTTTGCAAGCAGCAGATTACGCGCAGAAAAAAAGGATCTCAAGAAGATCCTTTGATCTTTTCT
ACGGGGTCTGACGCTCAGTGGAACGAAAACTCACGTTAAGGGATTTTGGTCATGAGATTATCAAAAAGGA
TCTTCACCTAGATCCTTTTAAATTAAAAATGAAGTTTTAAATCAATCTAAAGTATATATGAGTAAACTTG
GTCTGACAGTTACCAATGCTTAATCAGTGAGGCACCTATCTCAGCGATCTGTCTATTTCGTTCATCCATA
GTTGCCTGACTCCCCGGACGTGGCCGACCAGCCCGTCATCGTCAACGCCTGACCGCGGTGCGGACAGGCC
GTGTCGCGACCGGCCGTGCGGAATTAAGCCGGCCCGTACCCTGTGAATAGAGGTCCGCTGTGACACAAGA
ATCCCTGTTACTTCTCGACCGTATTGATTCGGATGATTCCTACGCGAGCCTGCGGAACGACCAGGAATTC
TGGGAGCCGCTGGCCCGCCGAGCCCTGGAGGAGCTCGGGCTGCCGGTGCCGCCGGTGCTGCGGGTGCCCG
GCGAGAGCACCAACCCCGTACTGGTCGGCGAGCCCGACCCGGTGATCAAGCTGTTCGGCGAGCACTGGTG
CGGTCCGGAGAGCCTCGCGTCGGAGTCGGAGGCGTACGCGGTCCTGGCGGACGCCCCGGTGCCGGTGCCC
CGCCTCCTCGGCCGCGGCGAGCTGCGGCCCGGCACCGGAGCCTGGCCGTGGCCCTACCTGGTGATGAGCC
GGATGACCGGCACCACCTGGCGGTCCGCGATGGACGGCACGACCGACCGGAACGCGCTGCTCGCCCTGGC
CCGCGAACTCGGCCGGGTGCTCGGCCGGCTGCACAGGGTGCCGCTGACCGGGAACACCGTGCTCACCCCC
CATTCCGAGGTCTTCCCGGAACTGCTGCGGGAACGCCGCGCGGCGACCGTCGAGGACCACCGCGGGTGGG
GCTACCTCTCGCCCCGGCTGCTGGACCGCCTGGAGGACTGGCTGCCGGACGTGGACACGCTGCTGGCCGG
CCGCGAACCCCGGTTCGTCCACGGCGACCTGCACGGGACCAACATCTTCGTGGACCTGGCCGCGACCGAG
GTCACCGGGATCGTCGACTTCACCGACGTCTATGCGGGAGACTCCCGCTACAGCCTGGTGCAACTGCATC
TCAACGCCTTCCGGGGCGACCGCGAGATCCTGGCCGCGCTGCTCGACGGGGCGCAGTGGAAGCGGACCGA
GGACTTCGCCCGCGAACTGCTCGCCTTCACCTTCCTGCACGACTTCGAGGTGTTCGAGGAGACCCCGCTG
GATCTCTCCGGCTTCACCGATCCGGAGGAACTGGCGCAGTTCCTCTGGGGGCCGCCGGACACCGCCCCCG
GCGCCTGACGCCCCGGGCCGCCCGGCGCCGCCCCCGGCCCCCGGCGGCCGGCCGCCCGGAGCCCCGCCCG
CGCTCGGGAGCCCCGGGCCCGCGCCGAAGCCCGCTGCTGCGAGCCCGGAGCGGGCCGGCCGACGGCGGTG
CGGGCCCGGCGGCGGACGCTCAGCAGCGGCGGGCGTGAAAGGCCCTGGCATCCTCGATCATCTCCTCCAG
GGTGGTCGGCCGAGCTTCCATCCCAGCTCGGCAAGGATCAACGAGGACAGTCGCACGACGAAGTTCTTCT
GGATCGCGCCCGTGCTGGAAGCACTCAACCTCGAAGCGTGTGGTTGCGGAGCCATCTAGCAACCACACGA
AACATGCGCAACGAACCGCGCAACGAACAACGCCTAGAACTGGCCCTAGATGAGCTGACTCGTATCGTTG
GTAAACCTAGTTTGACCAGCATGTTTTAACTACGTTCGGTGAGCTGTCAACGGGGCCTGTAACGGCACAA
CGAACCGTGCAACGAGAGTGGCCACGGATGCCACCACAGGCACTACAACGGAGTTCGCCACGTACATCAC
CACAACCACCGATTCTGGCGGTGAGCTCCCCGATATTCAGCGGAAATGGCTTGGTATCGACCAAGATTCG
TAGAACCCCGTCTCGTCTGGCTGGTATTCAAAACGGGCGCAACGAAACACGCAACGAGACAGGCATGGCC
CAAACCAGAAAACTAGCGTCTACCAGGACTTTTACCTGTCCGACCCGTTGCAACGGAACCCCCCACGGAA
CCCCCGCGACACCCGCTCCCCAATTGCGTTAGAACAGCGGTGGATTGTCGGCTTCGTTGTGGGCCTTTTG
AGCCGCTTCCTGTTCTGCCGCACGCTCTTTCCTCGCCCGATAGCCGAGTCGCTTAACGGTGTCCAGATGC
AGCCCGAAATGTTTGGCCGTTTGCGGCCAAGAGTGGCCCTCGTCGTCGTGATAGGCGCGGATGCGTTCGC
GGCGTGCAGCCTGCTCGGCGAGCCACTCGCTGCGTTCCTGCGCCACGAGCCGGACGACGTGGCGTTCGGA
TAGTCCGGTGATTCGAGCGCCTTCGGCGGCGGTCACGCGCCGCTTTTTGCGGACAGTCGGCTGCCGGTTG
TAGCCGTCGCTGTAGCCGTCGCTGTAGCCGTCGCTCATAGCAATGCCTCCATGGCTGACGCGGACTTTGC
GCGCCGCGCAACTGTGCTCGCCGCCGTGCGCGCTGCTGCGCCCTTCCGCGAGATGGCCGACTGGCGCGCA
CTGAGTGTGGCCTCGTAGACCACGATCCCGTCCGCCCAAATGCGCGACTTGGTTGTGATCCAACGCCAAA
TGCTGTTGGCGATGGCGCGGACCTCGCTGTCCGGTAGCGGTCCGGGACACACGTCGTTGCACGGGAATTC
GGCGTTTCGCGCGTGGCACTCGGCATAGATCGCGCGGCCGAGTCCGTCCACGTTCCGGGTCGGCAGGTAG
ATCCGCATGAGGGCGGGACGATAGGCCCACAACCTGACGGAATCGAACAGTGCGCAATTCCGCCCTAGCG
GCGTCGGAGCCGCTTTGTACGTGGTCTGCTGACGCCAGCGCGGCGGTGGCATGTTCGCGCCGAGCTCGGC
CTCGATGTGGCTGAGTGTGTAGAGATCTGAGTGGAGCCATTCCGTTTCCCAGGCGATGTGGCCGGGGTTT
TTGGTCATGAGGCCTGAGTAACTGCGGTCGCCGTCGACGGCGCGCCGAAGGCCTTCGGCGCACGCCGCCA
TGTATGCGAGCGGCTTACGCCGCGCGTATTCGGTGCGTGGAACAGGGGCGTTGAGTGCCCACACTGCGTG
TGCGTGGCCGTTGGCGCGATTGCCCACGATCGCGTTGGGCAGCGGATGGGACCCCCGGGCGCTGAGCGCT
CGGAGCGCTGCGTCTGGATGGTCTACGTCCACGACCAGCAGGTTTGCCAGCGCTGTTGGGTTCGCCTCGA
TGTACCGGCGGCCTAGGGCCGACGCGCGGCTTTGGCGGTAGATCCCCTCGAGCAGATCGTCGCTTGCCAG
CGGCCAGTACGGCAGCCAGAGCTGCTCAAATTCGTCGGCGACGTGGCTCACGCTTGGTAGTAGACCACGA
TTAATCACCGGTGTATGGTCCGACACGAGCTCCAAGTCAGATATTTCGCTGAGGGGCCACCCCACAACTG
CACACTCCCCCGCTCTCCCGTCGAGCCCTGGTGGTGGAACACCAGCGACAGCCGAGCACCCCCAACCACC
TGTACCAACCAGGAGGAACACATGCGTCGTTTCGAGGACGTTTCCGGGCCGCTGAGAGCCGCTGTGGCGG
CCGTACACGCCGCCTTAGACCCGTTAGACCCCCTGCCGCCTGAATGCGCGGGTACGAGCCACACAGCGCC
CGAACTTACGGAGCTGGTGGGCTCACCTGGCTTTATGGCGTACGAATCGGCTGTGTGCGACCTGTTGGGC
GAGGTGAGGTACGCGCTACTCACGCTGGCAAGGGCGACACAGCCGCCCCACCGAGCCCGCACGGCCGCGC
GCGGTGTCAACAACCGGGTGAGTCGTGCACACCAGCAGGTGTTCGAGGCTTGGCTCGAAGTGCAGGACAT
CGTGGCGAACGCCGCCCGATGAGCCGCGCCTTACGCTGGCTGCCAGCCGTTCGCGGGCTGGTTGGTGCAG
CGCGTCGAGCGGTTAGAGGCCCTGCGGTGTTCCACCACCGCAGGCCTCGCCCTTTTTAAGGCTGAATTTG
CTTGTCTCCGAATCCAACTGGCTTGTCCAAGGGTGTATCTACGCTTAATCCAAAGTTCAAACGAGGGGAT
TACACATGACCAACTTCGATAACGTTCTCGGCTCGATGATCCCCGGCGGGCCCCCCCTCGAGGTCGACGG
TATCGATTTAATTAATATGCATCAATTGATTTAAATACTAGTGTTAACTATTTAATTGGGGACCCTAGAG
GTCCCCTTTTTTATTTTAAAAATTTTTTCNAAGGGGACCTCTAGGGTCCCCAGCTGGCTAGCGAGTCATG
AGGTNACCATGTTCTTTCCTGCGTTATCCCCTGATTCTGTGGATAACCGTATTACCGCCTTTGAGTGAGC
TGATACCAGCGGATAACAATTTCACACAGGAAACAGCTATGACCATGATTACGCCAAGCTATCAACTTTG
TATAGAAAAGTTGCATGACCAACTTCGATAACGTTCTCGGCTCGATGATCCCCGGCGGGCCCCCCCTCGA
GGTCGACGGTATCGATTTAATTAATATGCATCAATTGATTTAAATACTAGTGTTAACTATTTAATTGGGG
ACCCTAGAGGTCCCCTTTTTTATTTTAAAAATTTTTTCNAAGGGGACCTCTAGGGTCCCCAGCTGGCTAG
CGAGTCATGAGGTCACCATGGTCATTAGGAGCCGCTCTCGCACTTCAGCTGCTTCTCCAAGCCGCAGATG
ATCAGCTCCAGGCCGAACAAGAAGGCCGGCTCGGCGCCCTGGTGGTCGAACAGCTCGATGGCCTGGCGCA
GCAACGGCGGCATGCTGTCGGTGGTCGGGGTCTCGCGCTCCTCCTTGGCGACCTGGTGCTCCTGGTCCTC
CAACACGCAGCCCAGGGTGAAGTGGCCCACGGCCGACAGGGCGTACAACGCGTTCTCCAGCGAGAAGCCC
TGCTGGCACAGGAAGGCCAACTGGTTCTCCAGGGTCTCGTACTGCTTCTCGGTCGGCCGGGTGCCCAGGT
GCACCTTGGCGCCGTCGCGGTGGCTCAGCAAGGCGCAGCGGAAGCTCTTGGCGTTGTTGCGCAGGAAGTC
CTGCCAGCTCTCGCCCTCCAGCGGGCAGAAGTGGGTGTGGTGGCGGTCCAACATCTCGATGGCCAGGGCG
TCGAGCAGGGCCCGCTTGTTCTTGACGTGCCAGTACAGGGTCGGCTGCTCGACGCCCAGCTTCTGGGCCA
GCTTGCGGGTGGTCAGGCCCTCGATGCCGACCTCGTTCAGCAGCTCCAGGGCGGAGTTGATGACCTTGGA
CTTGTCCAGGCGGGACATTGCGAAGTGATTCCTCCTGATGGTACCGGATCCGTGGCAGGAGGGTCGCCTG
CGTCGGCAACTCGCCCAGGCTACACGAGAGCCCTCGACTGCGAAAATGCCGACCAGGCACCACCGCACTC
CAGGCTTAACCCGGTGCGACGATCCAATATTACGAGATCTGACAAGTTTGTACAAAAAAGCAGGCTACCA
GGCCTAGATCTGGGGACCCTAGAGGTCCCCTTTTTTATTTTAAAAATTTTTTCACGTGCCAGCCGATTGG
ACTAGAAATATTGGATCGTCGGCACCGTCACGGCCGTGGGAGGCGGCACGATCCGCGACGTGATGATCGG
CCGCATCCCCACGGTGCTGCGCAGTGAGCTCTACGCCATCCCGGCGTTGATCTGTGCGTTCGCACGCACA
GGCCCGGTGTGAGAAGGGTCTCTGACGAGCGGGAGAACTCCCTATCAGTGATAGAGTTTGTCCTCCCTAT
CAGTGATAGATAGGCTCTGGGAGTACCCGTGTGTACGACCAGCACGGCATACATCATTTCGACGCCGAGA
GATTCGCCGCCCGAAATGAGCACGATCCGCATGCACCCAGCTTTCTTGTACAAAGTGGAGGAAGTAGGCC
ATCAGCATTATGGCGCGCATAGGAGACGGTGGTGACCTGCTGAAGTGCTCGTTCTGCGGGAAGAGCCAAA
AACAGGTCAAGAAGCTCATTGCCGGCCCCGGCGTGTACATCTGCGATGAGTGCATCGACCTGTGTAACGA
GATCATCGAAGAGGAACTCGCCGACGCCGACGATGTGAAACTCGACGAGCTGCCCAAGCCGGCCGAGATC
CGGGAGTTCCTCGAGGGCTACGTCATCGGGCAAGATACCGCCAAACGCACGCTGGCCGTGGCGGTGTACA
ACCACTACAAGCGGATCCAGGCCGGGGAGAAGGGCCGTGACTCCCGATGTGAGCCCGTTGAGTTGACCAA
GTCGAACATCTTGATGCTCGGACCCACCGGTTGTGGCCGCACCTACCTGGCCCAGACGCTGGCCAAGATG
CTTAACGTGCCGTTTGCCATCGCCGACGCCACCGCGCTGACCGAGGCCGGTTACGTCGGCGAGGACGTCG
AGAACATCTTGCTCAAACTTATTCAGGCCGCCGACTACGACGTCAAACGCGCCGAGACCGGCATCATCTA
CATCGACGAGGTCGACAAGATCGCCCGCAAGAGTGAGAACCCGTCGATTACTCGCGACGTCTCCGGTGAG
GGCGTTCAGCAGGCCTTGCTGAAAATCCTGGAGGGCACTCAGGCGTCGGTTCCGCCGCAGGGGGGCCGTA
AGCACCCGCATCAAGAGTTCATCCAGATCGACACCACCAACGTGCTGTTCATCGTCGCGGGAGCGTTCGC
CGGGCTGGAGAAGATCATTTACGAGCGCGTCGGCAAGCGGGGCCTCGGCTTTGGCGCCGAGGTTCGTTCC
AAGGCCGAGATCGACACCACCGACCACTTTGCCGACGTGATGCCGGAGGATCTGATCAAGTTCGGCCTGA
TCCCGGAATTCATCGGCCGCCTGCCGGTGGTCGCCTCGGTCACCAACCTGGACAAAGAGTCGTTGGTCAA
GATCCTGTCCGAGCCGAAGAACGCTTTGGTCAAGCAGTACATCCGGCTGTTCGAGATGGATGGCGTGGAG
TTGGAGTTCACCGACGATGCGCTGGAAGCGATCGCCGACCAGGCGATCCATCGCGGCACCGGTGCCCGCG
GCCTGCGGGCGATCATGGAAGAAGTCCTGCTGCCGGTGATGTACGACATCCCGAGCCGCGACGATGTCGC
CAAAGTGGTGGTCACCAAGGAGACCGTGCAGGACAACGTGTTGCCGACAATCGTGCCACGCAAGCCGTCC
CGTTCGGAGCGCCGCGACAAGAGCGCGTAGCCCAACTTTA
Features (pLannotate 1.2.2; 22 found; start..end, strand, type, name):
     17..174     +  CDS            lacZα (fragment): LacZα fragment of β-galactosidase; lacZ fragment
    180..234     -  misc_feature   bom (fragment): basis of mobility region from pBR322
    228..332     +  CDS            lacZ (fragment): β-galactosidase; lacZ
    384..596     +  CDS            lacY (fragment): LACY_ECOLI - Experimental evidence at protein level: Swiss-Prot protein existence level 1. Responsible for transport of beta-galactosides into the cell, with the concomitant import of a proton (symport system). Can transport lactose, melibiose, lactulose or the analog methyl-1-thio-beta,D- galactopyranoside (TMG), but not sucrose or fructose (PubMed:1848449, PubMed:18177889, PubMed:22106930). The substrate specificity is directed toward the galactopyranosyl moiety of the substrate (PubMed:22106930). From Escherichia coli (strain K12).
    596..730     +  polyA_signal   SV40 poly(A) signal: SV40 polyadenylation signal
    783..810     -  terminator     rrnB T2 terminator: transcription terminator T2 from the E. coli rrnB gene
    833..888     -  CDS            lacI (fragment): lac repressor; lacI; The lac repressor binds to the lac operator to inhibit transcription in E. coli. This inhibition can be relieved by adding lactose or isopropyl-β-D-thiogalactopyranoside (IPTG).
   1071..1659    -  rep_origin     ori: high-copy-number ColE1/pMB1/pBR322/pUC origin of replication
   1831..1906    -  CDS            bla(M) (fragment): β-lactamase lacking the signal sequence; bla(M); allows cytosolic expression of β-lactamase
   2023..3015    +  CDS            hyg: KHYB_STRHY - Experimental evidence at protein level: Swiss-Prot protein existence level 1. The aminoglycoside phosphotransferases achieve inactivation of their antibiotic substrates by phosphorylation. From Streptomyces hygroscopicus.
   5857..5887    -  misc_feature   MCS (fragment): pBluescript multiple cloning site
   6028..6093    +  rep_origin     RSF ori (fragment): Plasmids containing the RSF 1030 origin of replication can be propagated in E. coli cells that contain additional plasmids with compatible origins.
   6153..6173    +  protein_bind   attB4: mutant version of attB; core recombination site for the Gateway® BP reaction BP Clonase™
   6216..6246    -  misc_feature   MCS (fragment): pBluescript multiple cloning site
   6398..7018    -  CDS            tetR: TETR2_ECOLX - Experimental evidence at protein level: Swiss-Prot protein existence level 1. TetR is the repressor of the tetracycline resistance element; its N-terminal region forms a helix-turn-helix structure and binds DNA. Binding of tetracycline to TetR reduces the repressor affinity for the tetracycline resistance gene (tetA) promoter operator sites. From Escherichia coli.
   7182..7206    +  protein_bind   attB1: mutant version of attB; recombination site for the Gateway® BP reaction BP Clonase™
   7295..7399    +  CDS            Y4104_STRCO (fragment): Protein inferred from homology: Swiss-Prot protein existence level 3. From Streptomyces coelicolor (strain ATCC BAA-471 / A3(2) / M145).
   7457..7476    +  promoter       tight TRE promoter (fragment): Tet-responsive promoter PTight, consisting of seven tet operator sequences followed by the minimal CMV promoter
   7483..7500    +  promoter       tight TRE promoter (fragment): Tet-responsive promoter PTight, consisting of seven tet operator sequences followed by the minimal CMV promoter
   7598..7618    -  protein_bind   attB2: mutant version of attB; core recombination site for the Gateway® BP reaction BP Clonase™
   7640..8917    +  CDS            clpX: CLPX_MYCTU - Experimental evidence at protein level: Swiss-Prot protein existence level 1. ATP-dependent specificity component of the Clp protease. It directs the protease to specific substrates. Can perform chaperone functions in the absence of ClpP (By similarity). Degrades anti-sigma-D factor RsdA when present in a complex with ClpP1 and ClpP2. Does not seem to act on anti-sigma-L factor RslA. From Mycobacterium tuberculosis (strain ATCC 25618 / H37Rv).
   8923..13      -  protein_bind   attB3 (across the origin): mutant version of attB; core recombination site for the Gateway® BP reaction BP Clonase™
