[The description below was written by a language model from this plasmid's Addgene catalogue record and pLannotate feature annotations shown in this document.]
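Description:
pGMEH-10M1-clpX-K127R is a bacterial expression plasmid assembled by multisite Gateway recombination into the pDE43-MEH destination backbone, and comes from work on improved tetracycline repressors for regulated gene silencing and expression in mycobacteria. It is maintained in E. coli through a high-copy ColE1/pUC-type origin and selected with hygromycin by means of a Streptomyces hygroscopicus hygromycin phosphotransferase gene. A stretch of roughly 2.8 kb following the hygromycin marker carries no annotation. The record does not state what lies there or how the plasmid is maintained in mycobacteria. Several short hits elsewhere in the backbone (lacZ, lacY, lacI, bla, SV40 poly(A), RSF ori fragments) look like vector remnants or partial matches rather than functional parts.

The payload sits between attB4 and attB3 sites, with attB1 and attB2 marking the internal junctions, consistent with three Gateway modules joined in order. The first module carries a tetR coding sequence on the reverse strand, listed in the catalogue as tetR(sB). Its promoter is not annotated. The middle module, between attB1 and attB2, contains two short matches to tet operator sequence (scored by the annotation tool as fragments of a TRE promoter), which suggests a TetR-controlled promoter, although the record does not name it. The third module encodes Mycobacterium tuberculosis ClpX, the ATP-dependent substrate-recognition component of the Clp protease, carrying a lysine-to-arginine substitution at position 127. With repressor and target gene on one plasmid, the arrangement appears designed for tetracycline-regulated expression of the mutant clpX allele. The functional consequence of K127R is not described in the record.
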