Addgene plasmid #27374: pGMEH-10M1-clpX-K127R
Depositing lab: Dirk Schnappinger. Depositing organization: Cornell University. Publication: Improved tetracycline repressors for gene silencing in mycobacteria. Klotzsche M, Ehrt S, Schnappinger D. Nucleic Acids Res. 2009 Apr;37(6):1778-88. doi: 10.1093/nar/gkp015. Epub 2009 Jan 27. PubMed 19174563.
Backbone
  Vector backbone: pDE43-MEH
  Backbone manufacturer: N/A
  Backbone size w/o insert (bp): 6181
  Vector type: Bacterial Expression ; Gateway Destination Vector
Growth in bacteria
  Bacterial resistance: Hygromycin, 200 μg/mL
  Growth temperature: 37°C
  Growth strain: DH5alpha
  Growth instructions: MACH 1, 37C
  Copy number: Unknown
Gene/Insert
  Gene/Insert name: tetR(sB), clpXtb-K127R
  Insert size (bp): 2749
  Mutation: changed Lysine 127 to Arginine
  Cloning method: Gateway Cloning
  Sequencing primers: 5′ N/A; 3′ N/A
Terms and licenses: Academic/Nonprofit Terms; Industry Terms: Not Available to Industry
How to cite: pGMEH-10M1-clpX-K127R was a gift from Dirk Schnappinger (Addgene plasmid # 27374 ; http://n2t.net/addgene:27374 ; RRID:Addgene_27374)
