>Addgene plasmid #27374 | pGMEH-10M1-clpX-K127R | addgene partial sequence | sequence record 33728 | 27374 with M13pUC-F (5' CCCAGTCACGACGTTGTAAAACG 3')
ATTGTCGGCAACACGTTGTCCTGCACGGTCTCCTTGGTGACCACCACTTTGGCGACATCGTCGCGGCTCG
GGATGTCGTACATCACCGGCAGCAGGACTTCTTCCATGATCGCCCGCAGGCCGCGGGCACCGGTGCCGCG
ATGGATCGCCTGGTCGGCGATCGCTTCCAGCGCATCGTCGGTGAACTCCAACTCCACGCCATCCATCTCG
AACAGCCGGATGTACTGCTTGACCAAAGCGTTCTTCGGCTCGGACAGGATCTTGACCAACGACTCTTTGT
CCAGGTTGGTGACCGAGGCGACCACCGGCAGGCGGCCGATGAATTCCGGGATCAGGCCGAACTTGATCAG
ATCCTCCGGCATCACGTCGGCAAAGTGGTCGGTGGTGTCGATCTCGGCCTTGGAACGAACCTCGGCGCCA
AAGCCGAGGCCCCGCTTGCCGACGCGCTCGTAAATGATCTTCTCCAGCCCGGCGAACGCTCCCGCGACGA
TGAACAGCACGTTGGTGGTGTCGATCTGGATGAACTCTTGATGCGGGTGCTTACGGCCCCCCTGCGGCGG
AACCGACGCCTGAGTGCCCTCCAGGATTTTCAGCAAGGCCTGCTGAACGCCCTCACCGGAGACGTCGCGA
GTAATCGACGGGTTCTCACTCTTGCGGGCGATCTTGTCGACCTCGTCGATGTA
